Addgene plasmid #37560: pLenti-MetGFP
Depositing lab: David Rimm. Depositing organization: Yale University.
Backbone
  Vector backbone: pLentiCMV GFP Puro
  Backbone manufacturer: Eric Campeau Addgene Plasmid 17448
  Backbone size w/o insert (bp): 8608
  Total vector size (bp): 12789
  Vector type: Mammalian Expression, Lentiviral
  Selectable markers: Puromycin
Growth in bacteria
  Bacterial resistance: Ampicillin, 100 μg/mL
  Growth temperature: 37°C
  Growth strain: Stbl3
  Copy number: Unknown
Gene/Insert
  Gene/Insert name: MET (alt names: c-Met; HGF receptor)
  Species: H. sapiens (human)
  Insert size (bp): 4170
  Entrez Gene: MET (a.k.a. AUTS9, DA11, DFNB97, HGFR, RCCP2, c-Met)
  Promoter: CMV
  Tag / fusion protein: GFP (C terminal on insert)
  Cloning method: Restriction Enzyme; 5′ cloning site BamHI (not destroyed); 3′ cloning site BamHI (not destroyed)
  Sequencing primers: 5′ ggagacgccatccacgctgttttgacc
Terms and licenses: Academic/Nonprofit Terms; Industry Terms: Not Available to Industry
How to cite: pLenti-MetGFP was a gift from David Rimm (Addgene plasmid # 37560 ; http://n2t.net/addgene:37560 ; RRID:Addgene_37560)
