[The description below was written by a language model from this plasmid's Addgene catalogue record and pLannotate feature annotations shown in this document.]
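Description:
pLenti-MetGFP is a third-generation-style HIV-1-based lentiviral transfer plasmid for mammalian expression, built on the pLentiCMV GFP Puro backbone and carrying human MET (c-Met, the hepatocyte growth factor receptor) fused at its C terminus to EGFP. It is about 12.8 kb in total, with a MET insert of roughly 4.2 kb cloned into a BamHI site that is retained at both ends. In bacteria it is maintained through a high-copy ColE1/pUC-type origin and selected by ampicillin resistance (β-lactamase). An f1 origin, T3 and T7 promoters, and lac-derived fragments are remnants of the cloning backbone. The recorded growth strain is a recombination-deficient one, as is commonly chosen for LTR-containing plasmids.

The viral cassette begins with an RSV promoter fused to a truncated 5′ LTR, which allows Tat-independent transcription of the genomic RNA in packaging cells. This is followed by the Ψ packaging signal with a gag fragment, the Rev response element for Rev-dependent nuclear export, and the cPPT/CTS, which aids nuclear import of the reverse-transcribed genome. Inside the vector, the CMV enhancer/promoter drives the MET-EGFP open reading frame, and a downstream WPRE enhances transcript stability and expression. A separate mouse PGK promoter expresses puromycin N-acetyltransferase, so transduced cells can be selected with puromycin. The cassette ends in a truncated 3′ LTR, followed by an SV40 polyadenylation signal and SV40 origin.

The record does not state a specific purpose. The design suits transient or stable expression of fluorescently tagged MET, for example to follow receptor localisation or the effects of its overexpression in transduced cells.
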