Features (pLannotate 1.2.2; 29 found; start..end, strand, type, name):
     38..56      +  promoter       T3 promoter: promoter for bacteriophage T3 RNA polymerase
     84..310     +  promoter       RSV promoter: Rous sarcoma virus enhancer/promoter
    311..491     +  LTR            5' LTR (truncated): truncated 5' long terminal repeat (LTR) from HIV-1
    538..663     +  misc_feature   HIV-1 Ψ: packaging signal of human immunodeficiency virus type 1
    647..1010    +  CDS            HIV-1 gag (fragment): gag protein from human immunodeficiency virus 1; gag
   1156..1389    +  misc_feature   RRE: The Rev response element (RRE) of HIV-1 allows for Rev-dependent mRNA export from the nucleus to the cytoplasm.
   1766..1866    +  CDS            Rev (fragment): human immunodeficiency virus 1 (HIV-1) Rev protein; rev; enhances nuclear export of unspliced and incompletely spliced viral mRNAs
   1885..2001    +  misc_feature   cPPT/CTS: central polypurine tract and central termination sequence of HIV-1
   2024..2327    +  enhancer       CMV enhancer: human cytomegalovirus immediate early enhancer
   2328..2531    +  promoter       CMV promoter: human cytomegalovirus (CMV) immediate early promoter
   2617..6786    +  CDS            MET: MET_HUMAN - Experimental evidence at protein level: Swiss-Prot protein existence level 1. (Microbial infection) Acts as a receptor for Listeria monocytogenes internalin InlB, mediating entry of the pathogen into cells. From Homo sapiens (Human).
   6808..7527    +  CDS            EGFP: the original enhanced GFP (Yang et al., 1996) mammalian codon-optimized
   7543..8131    +  misc_feature   WPRE: woodchuck hepatitis virus posttranscriptional regulatory element
   8145..8644    +  promoter       PGK promoter: mouse phosphoglycerate kinase 1 promoter
   8665..9264    +  CDS            PuroR: puromycin N-acetyltransferase; pac from Streptomyces alboniger; confers resistance to puromycin
   9332..9469    +  CDS            nef (fragment): NEF_HV1LA - Experimental evidence at protein level: Swiss-Prot protein existence level 1. Extracellular Nef protein targets CD4(+) T-lymphocytes for apoptosis by interacting with CXCR4 surface receptors. From Human immunodeficiency virus type 1 group M subtype B (isolate Lai) (HIV-1).
   9455..9635    +  LTR            5' LTR (truncated): truncated 5' long terminal repeat (LTR) from HIV-1
   9707..9828    +  polyA_signal   SV40 poly(A) signal: SV40 polyadenylation signal
   9868..10003   +  rep_origin     SV40 ori: SV40 origin of replication
  10024..10042   -  promoter       T7 promoter: promoter for bacteriophage T7 RNA polymerase
  10050..10205   +  CDS            lacZα (fragment): LacZα fragment of β-galactosidase; lacZ fragment
  10210..10638   +  rep_origin     f1 ori (sequence partly withheld): f1 bacteriophage origin of replication; arrow indicates direction of (+) strand synthesis
  10691..10795   +  promoter       AmpR promoter: bla
  10796..11656   +  CDS            AmpR: β-lactamase; bla; confers resistance to ampicillin, carbenicillin, and related antibiotics
  11827..12415   +  rep_origin     ori: high-copy-number ColE1/pMB1/pBR322/pUC origin of replication
  12598..12690   +  CDS            lacI (fragment): lac repressor; lacI; The lac repressor binds to the lac operator to inhibit transcription in E. coli. This inhibition can be relieved by adding lactose or isopropyl-β-D-thiogalactopyranoside (IPTG).
  12703..12724   +  protein_bind   CAP binding site: CAP binding activates transcription in the presence of cAMP. E. coli catabolite activator protein
  12739..12769   +  promoter       lac promoter: promoter for the E. coli lac operon
  12773..12795   +  protein_bind   lac operator (fragment): The lac repressor binds to the lac operator to inhibit transcription in E. coli. This inhibition can be relieved by adding lactose or isopropyl-β-D-thiogalactopyranoside (IPTG). lac repressor encoded by lacI
>Addgene plasmid #37560 | pLenti-MetGFP | addgene full sequence | sequence record 339875 | Addgene NGS Result
CAGGAAACAGCTATGACCATGATTACGCCAAGCGCGCAATTAACCCTCACTAAAGGGAACAAAAGCTGGA
GCTGCAAGCTTAATGTAGTCTTATGCAATACTCTTGTAGTCTTGCAACATGGTAACGATGAGTTAGCAAC
ATGCCTTACAAGGAGAGAAAAAGCACCGTGCATGCCGATTGGTGGAAGTAAGGTGGTACGATCGTGCCTT
ATTAGGAAGGCAACAGACGGGTCTGACATGGATTGGACGAACCACTGAATTGCCGCATTGCAGAGATATT
GTATTTAAGTGCCTAGCTCGATACATAAACGGGTCTCTCTGGTTAGACCAGATCTGAGCCTGGGAGCTCT
CTGGCTAACTAGGGAACCCACTGCTTAAGCCTCAATAAAGCTTGCCTTGAGTGCTTCAAGTAGTGTGTGC
CCGTCTGTTGTGTGACTCTGGTAACTAGAGATCCCTCAGACCCTTTTAGTCAGTGTGGAAAATCTCTAGC
AGTGGCGCCCGAACAGGGACTTGAAAGCGAAAGGGAAACCAGAGGAGCTCTCTCGACGCAGGACTCGGCT
TGCTGAAGCGCGCACGGCAAGAGGCGAGGGGCGGCGACTGGTGAGTACGCCAAAAATTTTGACTAGCGGA
GGCTAGAAGGAGAGAGATGGGTGCGAGAGCGTCAGTATTAAGCGGGGGAGAATTAGATCGCGATGGGAAA
AAATTCGGTTAAGGCCAGGGGGAAAGAAAAAATATAAATTAAAACATATAGTATGGGCAAGCAGGGAGCT
AGAACGATTCGCAGTTAATCCTGGCCTGTTAGAAACATCAGAAGGCTGTAGACAAATACTGGGACAGCTA
CAACCATCCCTTCAGACAGGATCAGAAGAACTTAGATCATTATATAATACAGTAGCAACCCTCTATTGTG
TGCATCAAAGGATAGAGATAAAAGACACCAAGGAAGCTTTAGACAAGATAGAGGAAGAGCAAAACAAAAG
TAAGACCACCGCACAGCAAGCGGCCGCTGATCTTCAGACCTGGAGGAGGAGATATGAGGGACAATTGGAG
AAGTGAATTATATAAATATAAAGTAGTAAAAATTGAACCATTAGGAGTAGCACCCACCAAGGCAAAGAGA
AGAGTGGTGCAGAGAGAAAAAAGAGCAGTGGGAATAGGAGCTTTGTTCCTTGGGTTCTTGGGAGCAGCAG
GAAGCACTATGGGCGCAGCGTCAATGACGCTGACGGTACAGGCCAGACAATTATTGTCTGGTATAGTGCA
GCAGCAGAACAATTTGCTGAGGGCTATTGAGGCGCAACAGCATCTGTTGCAACTCACAGTCTGGGGCATC
AAGCAGCTCCAGGCAAGAATCCTGGCTGTGGAAAGATACCTAAAGGATCAACAGCTCCTGGGGATTTGGG
GTTGCTCTGGAAAACTCATTTGCACCACTGCTGTGCCTTGGAATGCTAGTTGGAGTAATAAATCTCTGGA
ACAGATTTGGAATCACACGACCTGGATGGAGTGGGACAGAGAAATTAACAATTACACAAGCTTAATACAC
TCCTTAATTGAAGAATCGCAAAACCAGCAAGAAAAGAATGAACAAGAATTATTGGAATTAGATAAATGGG
CAAGTTTGTGGAATTGGTTTAACATAACAAATTGGCTGTGGTATATAAAATTATTCATAATGATAGTAGG
AGGCTTGGTAGGTTTAAGAATAGTTTTTGCTGTACTTTCTATAGTGAATAGAGTTAGGCAGGGATATTCA
CCATTATCGTTTCAGACCCACCTCCCAACCCCGAGGGGACCCGACAGGCCCGAAGGAATAGAAGAAGAAG
GTGGAGAGAGAGACAGAGACAGATCCATTCGATTAGTGAACGGATCTCGACGGTATCGGTTAACTTTTAA
AAGAAAAGGGGGGATTGGGGGGTACAGTGCAGGGGAAAGAATAGTAGACATAATAGCAACAGACATACAA
ACTAAAGAATTACAAAAACAAATTACAAAATTCAAAATTTTATCGATAAGCTTGGGAGTTCCGCGTTACA
TAACTTACGGTAAATGGCCCGCCTGGCTGACCGCCCAACGACCCCCGCCCATTGACGTCAATAATGACGT
ATGTTCCCATAGTAACGCCAATAGGGACTTTCCATTGACGTCAATGGGTGGAGTATTTACGGTAAACTGC
CCACTTGGCAGTACATCAAGTGTATCATATGCCAAGTACGCCCCCTATTGACGTCAATGACGGTAAATGG
CCCGCCTGGCATTATGCCCAGTACATGACCTTATGGGACTTTCCTACTTGGCAGTACATCTACGTATTAG
TCATCGCTATTACCATGGTGATGCGGTTTTGGCAGTACATCAATGGGCGTGGATAGCGGTTTGACTCACG
GGGATTTCCAAGTCTCCACCCCATTGACGTCAATGGGAGTTTGTTTTGGCACCAAAATCAACGGGACTTT
CCAAAATGTCGTAACAACTCCGCCCCATTGACGCAAATGGGCGGTAGGCGTGTACGGTGGGAGGTCTATA
TAAGCAGAGCTCGTTTAGTGAACCGTCAGATCGCCTGGAGACGCCATCCACGCTGTTTTGACCTCCATAG
AAGACACCGACTCTAGAGGATCCACCATGAAGGCCCCCGCTGTGCTTGCACCTGGCATCCTCGTGCTCCT
GTTTACCTTGGTGCAGAGGAGCAATGGGGAGTGTAAAGAGGCACTAGCAAAGTCCGAGATGAATGTGAAT
ATGAAGTATCAGCTTCCCAACTTCACCGCGGAAACACCCATCCAGAATGTCATTCTACATGAGCATCACA
TTTTCCTTGGTGCCACTAACTACATTTATGTTTTAAATGAGGAAGACCTTCAGAAGGTTGCTGAGTACAA
GACTGGGCCTGTGCTGGAACACCCAGATTGTTTCCCATGTCAGGACTGCAGCAGCAAAGCCAATTTATCA
GGAGGTGTTTGGAAAGATAACATCAACATGGCTCTAGTTGTCGACACCTACTATGATGATCAACTCATTA
GCTGTGGCAGCGTCAACAGAGGGACCTGCCAGCGACATGTCTTTCCCCACAATCATACTGCTGACATACA
GTCGGAGGTTCACTGCATATTCTCCCCACAGATAGAAGAGCCCAGCCAGTGTCCTGACTGTGTGGTGAGC
GCCCTGGGAGCCAAAGTCCTTTCATCTGTAAAGGACCGGTTCATCAACTTCTTTGTAGGCAATACCATAA
ATTCTTCTTATTTCCCAGATCATCCATTGCATTCGATATCAGTGAGAAGGCTAAAGGAAACGAAAGATGG
TTTTATGTTTTTGACGGACCAGTCCTACATTGATGTTTTACCTGAGTTCAGAGATTCTTACCCCATTAAG
TATGTCCATGCCTTTGAAAGCAACAATTTTATTTACTTCTTGACGGTCCAAAGGGAAACTCTAGATGCTC
AGACTTTTCACACAAGAATAATCAGGTTCTGTTCCATAAACTCTGGATTGCATTCCTACATGGAAATGCC
TCTGGAGTGTATTCTCACAGAAAAGAGAAAAAAGAGATCCACAAAGAAGGAAGTGTTTAATATACTTCAG
GCTGCGTATGTCAGCAAGCCTGGGGCCCAGCTTGCTAGACAAATAGGAGCCAGCCTGAATGATGACATTC
TTTTCGGGGTGTTCGCACAAAGCAAGCCAGATTCTGCCGAACCAATGGATCGATCTGCCATGTGTGCATT
CCCTATCAAATATGTCAACGACTTCTTCAACAAGATCGTCAACAAAAACAATGTGAGATGTCTCCAGCAT
TTTTACGGACCCAATCATGAGCACTGCTTTAATAGGACACTTCTGAGAAATTCATCAGGCTGTGAAGCGC
GCCGTGATGAATATCGAACAGAGTTTACCACAGCTTTGCAGCGCGTTGACTTATTCATGGGTCAATTCAG
CGAAGTCCTCTTAACATCTATATCCACCTTCATTAAAGGAGACCTCACCATAGCTAATCTTGGGACATCA
GAGGGTCGCTTCATGCAGGTTGTGGTTTCTCGATCAGGACCATCAACCCCTCATGTGAATTTTCTCCTGG
ACTCCCATCCAGTGTCTCCAGAAGTGATTGTGGAGCATACATTAAACCAAAATGGCTACACACTGGTTAT
CACTGGGAAGAAGATCACGAAGATCCCATTGAATGGCTTGGGCTGCAGACATTTCCAGTCCTGCAGTCAA
TGCCTCTCTGCCCCACCCTTTGTTCAGTGTGGCTGGTGCCACGACAAATGTGTGCGATCGGAGGAATGCC
TGAGCGGGACATGGACTCAACAGATCTGTCTGCCTGCAATCTACAAGGTTTTCCCAAATAGTGCACCCCT
TGAAGGAGGGACAAGGCTGACCATATGTGGCTGGGACTTTGGATTTCGGAGGAATAATAAATTTGATTTA
AAGAAAACTAGAGTTCTCCTTGGAAATGAGAGCTGCACCTTGACTTTAAGTGAGAGCACGATGAATACAT
TGAAATGCACAGTTGGTCCTGCCATGAATAAGCATTTCAATATGTCCATAATTATTTCAAATGGCCACGG
GACAACACAATACAGTACATTCTCCTATGTGGATCCTGTAATAACAAGTATTTCGCCGAAATACGGTCCT
ATGGCTGGTGGCACTTTACTTACTTTAACTGGAAATTACCTAAACAGTGGGAATTCTAGACACATTTCAA
TTGGTGGAAAAACATGTACTTTAAAAAGTGTGTCAAACAGTATTCTTGAATGTTATACCCCAGCCCAAAC
CATTTCAACTGAGTTTGCTGTTAAATTGAAAATTGACTTAGCCAACCGAGAGACAAGCATCTTCAGTTAC
CGTGAAGATCCCATTGTCTATGAAATTCATCCAACCAAATCTTTTATTAGTGGTGGGAGCACAATAACAG
GTGTTGGGAAAAACCTGAATTCAGTTAGTGTCCCGAGAATGGTCATAAATGTGCATGAAGCAGGAAGGAA
CTTTACAGTGGCATGTCAACATCGCTCTAATTCAGAGATAATCTGTTGTACCACTCCTTCCCTGCAACAG
CTGAATCTGCAACTCCCCCTGAAAACCAAAGCCTTTTTCATGTTAGATGGGATCCTTTCCAAATACTTTG
ATCTCATTTATGTACATAATCCTGTGTTTAAGCCTTTTGAAAAGCCAGTGATGATCTCAATGGGCAATGA
AAATGTACTGGAAATTAAGGGAAATGATATTGACCCTGAAGCAGTTAAAGGTGAAGTGTTAAAAGTTGGA
AATAAGAGCTGTGAGAATATACACTTACATTCTGAAGCCGTTTTATGCACGGTCCCCAATGACCTGCTGA
AATTGAACAGCGAGCTAAATATAGAGTGGAAGCAAGCAATTTCTTCAACCGTCCTTGGAAAAGTAATAGT
TCAACCAGATCAGAATTTCACAGGATTGATTGCTGGTGTTGTCTCAATATCAACAGCACTGTTATTACTA
CTTGGGTTTTTCCTGTGGCTGAAAAAGAGAAAGCAAATTAAAGATCTGGGCAGTGAATTAGTTCGCTACG
ATGCAAGAGTACACACTCCTCATTTGGATAGGCTTGTAAGTGCCCGAAGTGTAAGCCCAACTACAGAAAT
GGTTTCAAATGAATCTGTAGACTACCGAGCTACTTTTCCAGAAGATCAGTTTCCTAATTCATCTCAGAAC
GGTTCATGCCGACAAGTGCAGTATCCTCTGACAGACATGTCCCCCATCCTAACTAGTGGGGACTCTGATA
TATCCAGTCCATTACTGCAAAATACTGTCCACATTGACCTCAGTGCTCTAAATCCAGAGCTGGTCCAGGC
AGTGCAGCATGTAGTGATTGGGCCCAGTAGCCTGATTGTGCATTTCAATGAAGTCATAGGAAGAGGGCAT
TTTGGTTGTGTATATCATGGGACTTTGTTGGACAATGATGGCAAGAAAATTCACTGTGCTGTGAAATCCT
TGAACAGAATCACTGACATAGGAGAAGTTTCCCAATTTCTGACCGAGGGAATCATCATGAAAGATTTTAG
TCATCCCAATGTCCTCTCGCTCCTGGGAATCTGCCTGCGAAGTGAAGGGTCTCCGCTGGTGGTCCTACCA
TACATGAAACATGGAGATCTTCGAAATTTCATTCGAAATGAGACTCATAATCCAACTGTAAAAGATCTTA
TTGGCTTTGGTCTTCAAGTAGCCAAAGGCATGAAATATCTTGCAAGCAAAAAGTTTGTCCACAGAGACTT
GGCTGCAAGAAACTGTATGCTGGATGAAAAATTCACAGTCAAGGTTGCTGATTTTGGTCTTGCCAGAGAC
ATGTATGATAAAGAATACTATAGTGTACACAACAAAACAGGTGCAAAGCTGCCAGTGAAGTGGATGGCTT
TGGAAAGTCTGCAAACTCAAAAGTTTACCACCAAGTCAGATGTGTGGTCCTTTGGCGTGCTCCTCTGGGA
GCTGATGACAAGAGGAGCCCCACCTTATCCTGACGTAAACACCTTTGATATAACTGTTTACTTGTTGCAA
GGGAGAAGACTCCTACAACCCGAATACTGCCCAGACCCCTTATATGAAGTAATGCTAAAATGCTGGCACC
CTAAAGCCGAAATGCGCCCATCCTTTTCTGAACTGGTGTCCCGGATATCAGCGATCTTCTCTACTTTCAT
TGGGGAGCACTATGTCCATGTGAACGCTACTTATGTGAACGTAAAATGTGTCGCTCCGTATCCTTCTCTG
TTGTCATCAGAAGATAACGCTGATGATGAGGTGGACACACGACCAGCCTCCTTCTGGGAGACATCAGCGG
ATCCACCGGTCGCCACCATGGTGAGCAAGGGCGAGGAGCTGTTCACCGGGGTGGTGCCCATCCTGGTCGA
GCTGGACGGCGACGTAAACGGCCACAAGTTCAGCGTGTCCGGCGAGGGCGAGGGCGATGCCACCTACGGC
AAGCTGACCCTGAAGTTCATCTGCACCACCGGCAAGCTGCCCGTGCCCTGGCCCACCCTCGTGACCACCC
TGACCTACGGCGTGCAGTGCTTCAGCCGCTACCCCGACCACATGAAGCAGCACGACTTCTTCAAGTCCGC
CATGCCCGAAGGCTACGTCCAGGAGCGCACCATCTTCTTCAAGGACGACGGCAACTACAAGACCCGCGCC
GAGGTGAAGTTCGAGGGCGACACCCTGGTGAACCGCATCGAGCTGAAGGGCATCGACTTCAAGGAGGACG
GCAACATCCTGGGGCACAAGCTGGAGTACAACTACAACAGCCACAACGTCTATATCATGGCCGACAAGCA
GAAGAACGGCATCAAGGTGAACTTCAAGATCCGCCACAACATCGAGGACGGCAGCGTGCAGCTCGCCGAC
CACTACCAGCAGAACACCCCCATCGGCGACGGCCCCGTGCTGCTGCCCGACAACCACTACCTGAGCACCC
AGTCCGCCCTGAGCAAAGACCCCAACGAGAAGCGCGATCACATGGTCCTGCTGGAGTTCGTGACCGCCGC
CGGGATCACTCTCGGCATGGACGAGCTGTACAAGTAAAGCGGCCGCGTCGACAATCAACCTCTGGATTAC
AAAATTTGTGAAAGATTGACTGGTATTCTTAACTATGTTGCTCCTTTTACGCTATGTGGATACGCTGCTT
TAATGCCTTTGTATCATGCTATTGCTTCCCGTATGGCTTTCATTTTCTCCTCCTTGTATAAATCCTGGTT
GCTGTCTCTTTATGAGGAGTTGTGGCCCGTTGTCAGGCAACGTGGCGTGGTGTGCACTGTGTTTGCTGAC
GCAACCCCCACTGGTTGGGGCATTGCCACCACCTGTCAGCTCCTTTCCGGGACTTTCGCTTTCCCCCTCC
CTATTGCCACGGCGGAACTCATCGCCGCCTGCCTTGCCCGCTGCTGGACAGGGGCTCGGCTGTTGGGCAC
TGACAATTCCGTGGTGTTGTCGGGGAAGCTGACGTCCTTTCCATGGCTGCTCGCCTGTGTTGCCACCTGG
ATTCTGCGCGGGACGTCCTTCTGCTACGTCCCTTCGGCCCTCAATCCAGCGGACCTTCCTTCCCGCGGCC
TGCTGCCGGCTCTGCGGCCTCTTCCGCGTCTTCGCCTTCGCCCTCAGACGAGTCGGATCTCCCTTTGGGC
CGCCTCCCCGCCTGGAATTCTACCGGGTAGGGGAGGCGCTTTTCCCAAGGCAGTCTGGAGCATGCGCTTT
AGCAGCCCCGCTGGGCACTTGGCGCTACACAAGTGGCCTCTGGCCTCGCACACATTCCACATCCACCGGT
AGGCGCCAACCGGCTCCGTTCTTTGGTGGCCCCTTCGCGCCACCTTCTACTCCTCCCCTAGTCAGGAAGT
TCCCCCCCGCCCCGCAGCTCGCGTCGTGCAGGACGTGACAAATGGAAGTAGCACGTCTCACTAGTCTCGT
GCAGATGGACAGCACCGCTGAGCAATGGAAGCGGGTAGGCCTTTGGGGCAGCGGCCAATAGCAGCTTTGC
TCCTTCGCTTTCTGGGCTCAGAGGCTGGGAAGGGGTGGGTCCGGGGGCGGGCTCAGGGGCGGGCTCAGGG
GCGGGGCGGGCGCCCGAAGGTCCTCCGGAGGCCCGGCATTCTGCACGCTTCAAAAGCGCACGTCTGCCGC
GCTGTTCTCCTCTTCCTCATCTCCGGGCCTTTCGACCTGCAGCCCAAGCTTACCATGACCGAGTACAAGC
CCACGGTGCGCCTCGCCACCCGCGACGACGTCCCCAGGGCCGTACGCACCCTCGCCGCCGCGTTCGCCGA
CTACCCCGCCACGCGCCACACCGTCGATCCGGACCGCCACATCGAGCGGGTCACCGAGCTGCAAGAACTC
TTCCTCACGCGCGTCGGGCTCGACATCGGCAAGGTGTGGGTCGCGGACGACGGCGCCGCGGTGGCGGTCT
GGACCACGCCGGAGAGCGTCGAAGCGGGGGCGGTGTTCGCCGAGATCGGCCCGCGCATGGCCGAGTTGAG
CGGTTCCCGGCTGGCCGCGCAGCAACAGATGGAAGGCCTCCTGGCGCCGCACCGGCCCAAGGAGCCCGCG
TGGTTCCTGGCCACCGTCGGCGTCTCGCCCGACCACCAGGGCAAGGGTCTGGGCAGCGCCGTCGTGCTCC
CCGGAGTGGAGGCGGCCGAGCGCGCCGGGGTGCCCGCCTTCCTGGAGACCTCCGCGCCCCGCAACCTCCC
CTTCTACGAGCGGCTCGGCTTCACCGTCACCGCCGACGTCGAGGTGCCCGAAGGACCGCGCACCTGGTGC
ATGACCCGCAAGCCCGGTGCCTGACGCCCGCCCCACGACCCGCAGCGCCCGACCGAAAGGAGCGCACGAC
CCCATGCATCTCGAGGGCCCGGTACCTTTAAGACCAATGACTTACAAGGCAGCTGTAGATCTTAGCCACT
TTTTAAAAGAAAAGGGGGGACTGGAAGGGCTAGCTCACTCCCAACGAAGACAAGATCTGCTTTTTGCTTG
TACTGGGTCTCTCTGGTTAGACCAGATCTGAGCCTGGGAGCTCTCTGGCTAACTAGGGAACCCACTGCTT
AAGCCTCAATAAAGCTTGCCTTGAGTGCTTCAAGTAGTGTGTGCCCGTCTGTTGTGTGACTCTGGTAACT
AGAGATCCCTCAGACCCTTTTAGTCAGTGTGGAAAATCTCTAGCAGTAGTAGTTCATGTCATCTTATTAT
TCAGTATTTATAACTTGCAAAGAAATGAATATCAGAGAGTGAGAGGAACTTGTTTATTGCAGCTTATAAT
GGTTACAAATAAAGCAATAGCATCACAAATTTCACAAATAAAGCATTTTTTTCACTGCATTCTAGTTGTG
GTTTGTCCAAACTCATCAATGTATCTTATCATGTCTGGCTCTAGCTATCCCGCCCCTAACTCCGCCCATC
CCGCCCCTAACTCCGCCCAGTTCCGCCCATTCTCCGCCCCATGGCTGACTAATTTTTTTTATTTATGCAG
AGGCCGAGGCCGCCTCGGCCTCTGAGCTATTCCAGAAGTAGTGAGGAGGCTTTTTTGGAGGCCTAGGGAC
GTACCCAATTCGCCCTATAGTGAGTCGTATTACGCGCGCTCACTGGCCGTCGTTTTACAACGTCGTGACT
GGGAAAACCCTGGCGTTACCCAACTTAATCGCCTTGCAGCACATCCCCCTTTCGCCAGCTGGCGTAATAG
CGAAGAGGCCCGCACCGATCGCCCTTCCCAACAGTTGCGCAGCCTGAATGGCGAATGGG
[124 nt withheld, positions 10210-10333]
C
[91 nt withheld, positions 10335-10425]
A
[49 nt withheld, positions 10427-10475]
CCTTTGACGTTGGAGTCCACGTTCTTT
[37 nt withheld, positions 10503-10539]
ACCCTATCTCGGTCTATTCTTTTGATTTATAAGGGATTTTGCCGATTTCGGCCTATTGGTTAAAAAATGA
GCTGATTTAACAAAAATTTAACGCGAATTTTAACAAAATATTAACGCTTACAATTTAGGTGGCACTTTTC
GGGGAAATGTGCGCGGAACCCCTATTTGTTTATTTTTCTAAATACATTCAAATATGTATCCGCTCATGAG
ACAATAACCCTGATAAATGCTTCAATAATATTGAAAAAGGAAGAGTATGAGTATTCAACATTTCCGTGTC
GCCCTTATTCCCTTTTTTGCGGCATTTTGCCTTCCTGTTTTTGCTCACCCAGAAACGCTGGTGAAAGTAA
AAGATGCTGAAGATCAGTTGGGTGCACGAGTGGGTTACATCGAACTGGATCTCAACAGCGGTAAGATCCT
TGAGAGTTTTCGCCCCGAAGAACGTTTTCCAATGATGAGCACTTTTAAAGTTCTGCTATGTGGCGCGGTA
TTATCCCGTATTGACGCCGGGCAAGAGCAACTCGGTCGCCGCATACACTATTCTCAGAATGACTTGGTTG
AGTACTCACCAGTCACAGAAAAGCATCTTACGGATGGCATGACAGTAAGAGAATTATGCAGTGCTGCCAT
AACCATGAGTGATAACACTGCGGCCAACTTACTTCTGACAACGATCGGAGGACCGAAGGAGCTAACCGCT
TTTTTGCACAACATGGGGGATCATGTAACTCGCCTTGATCGTTGGGAACCGGAGCTGAATGAAGCCATAC
CAAACGACGAGCGTGACACCACGATGCCTGTAGCAATGGCAACAACGTTGCGCAAACTATTAACTGGCGA
ACTACTTACTCTAGCTTCCCGGCAACAATTAATAGACTGGATGGAGGCGGATAAAGTTGCAGGACCACTT
CTGCGCTCGGCCCTTCCGGCTGGCTGGTTTATTGCTGATAAATCTGGAGCCGGTGAGCGTGGGTCTCGCG
GTATCATTGCAGCACTGGGGCCAGATGGTAAGCCCTCCCGTATCGTAGTTATCTACACGACGGGGAGTCA
GGCAACTATGGATGAACGAAATAGACAGATCGCTGAGATAGGTGCCTCACTGATTAAGCATTGGTAACTG
TCAGACCAAGTTTACTCATATATACTTTAGATTGATTTAAAACTTCATTTTTAATTTAAAAGGATCTAGG
TGAAGATCCTTTTTGATAATCTCATGACCAAAATCCCTTAACGTGAGTTTTCGTTCCACTGAGCGTCAGA
CCCCGTAGAAAAGATCAAAGGATCTTCTTGAGATCCTTTTTTTCTGCGCGTAATCTGCTGCTTGCAAACA
AAAAAACCACCGCTACCAGCGGTGGTTTGTTTGCCGGATCAAGAGCTACCAACTCTTTTTCCGAAGGTAA
CTGGCTTCAGCAGAGCGCAGATACCAAATACTGTTCTTCTAGTGTAGCCGTAGTTAGGCCACCACTTCAA
GAACTCTGTAGCACCGCCTACATACCTCGCTCTGCTAATCCTGTTACCAGTGGCTGCTGCCAGTGGCGAT
AAGTCGTGTCTTACCGGGTTGGACTCAAGACGATAGTTACCGGATAAGGCGCAGCGGTCGGGCTGAACGG
GGGGTTCGTGCACACAGCCCAGCTTGGAGCGAACGACCTACACCGAACTGAGATACCTACAGCGTGAGCT
ATGAGAAAGCGCCACGCTTCCCGAAGGGAGAAAGGCGGACAGGTATCCGGTAAGCGGCAGGGTCGGAACA
GGAGAGCGCACGAGGGAGCTTCCAGGGGGAAACGCCTGGTATCTTTATAGTCCTGTCGGGTTTCGCCACC
TCTGACTTGAGCGTCGATTTTTGTGATGCTCGTCAGGGGGGCGGAGCCTATGGAAAAACGCCAGCAACGC
GGCCTTTTTACGGTTCCTGGCCTTTTGCTGGCCTTTTGCTCACATGTTCTTTCCTGCGTTATCCCCTGAT
TCTGTGGATAACCGTATTACCGCCTTTGAGTGAGCTGATACCGCTCGCCGCAGCCGAACGACCGAGCGCA
GCGAGTCAGTGAGCGAGGAAGCGGAAGAGCGCCCAATACGCAAACCGCCTCTCCCCGCGCGTTGGCCGAT
TCATTAATGCAGCTGGCACGACAGGTTTCCCGACTGGAAAGCGGGCAGTGAGCGCAACGCAATTAATGTG
AGTTAGCTCACTCATTAGGCACCCCAGGCTTTACACTTTATGCTTCCGGCTCGTATGTTGTGTGGAATTG
TGAGCGGATAACAATTTCACA
