>Addgene plasmid #37560 | pLenti-MetGFP | addgene partial sequence | sequence record 49405 | LNCX 5'-AGCTCGTTTAGTGAACCGTCAGATC-3'
GTTTTGACCTCCATAGAAGACACCGACTCTAGAGGATCCACCATGAAGGCCCCCGCTGTGCTTGCACCTG
GCATCCTCGTGCTCCTGTTTACCTTGGTGCAGAGGAGCAATGGGGAGTGTAAAGAGGCACTAGCAAAGTC
CGAGATGAATGTGAATATGAAGTATCAGCTTCCCAACTTCACCGCGGAAACACCCATCCAGAATGTCATT
CTACATGAGCATCACATTTTCCTTGGTGCCACTAACTACATTTATGTTTTAAATGAGGAAGACCTTCAGA
AGGTTGCTGAGTACAAGACTGGGCCTGTGCTGGAACACCCAGATTGTTTCCCATGTCAGGACTGCAGCAG
CAAAGCCAATTTATCAGGAGGTGTTTGGAAAGATAACATCAACATGGCTCTAGTTGTCGACACCTACTAT
GATGATCAACTCATTAGCTGTGGCAGCGTCAACAGAGGGACCTGCCAGCGACATGTCTTTCCCCACAATC
ATACTGCTGACATACAGTCGGAGGTTCACTGCATATTCTCCCCACAGATAGAAGAGCCCAGCCAGTGTCC
TGACTGTGTGGTGAGCGCCCTGGGAGCCAAAGTCCTTTCATCTGTAAAGGACCGGTTCATCAACTTCTTT
GTAGGCAATACCATAAATTCTTCTTATTTCCCAGATCATCCATTGCATTCGATATCAGTGAGAAGGCTAA
AGGAAACGAAAGATGGTTTTATGTTTTTGACGGACCAGTCCTACATTGATGTTTTACCTGAGTTCAGAGA
TTCTTACCCCATTAAGTATGTCCATGCCT
