>Addgene plasmid #37560 | pLenti-MetGFP | addgene partial sequence | sequence record 161160 | EGFP-N 5'-CGTCGCCGTCCAGCTCGACCAG-3'
CTCCTCGCCCTTGCTCACCATGGTGGCGACCGGTGGATCCGCTGATGTCTCCCAGAAGGAGGCTGGTCGT
GTGTCCACCTCATCATCAGCGTTATCTTCTGATGACAACAGAGAAGGATACGGAGCGACACATTTTACGT
TCACATAAGTAGCGTTCACATGGACATAGTGCTCCCCAATGAAAGTAGAGAAGATCGCTGATATCCGGGA
CACCAGTTCAGAAAAGGATGGGCGCATTTCGGCTTTAGGGTGCCAGCATTTTAGCATTACTTCATATAAG
GGGTCTGGGCAGTATTCGGGTTGTAGGAGTCTTCTCCCTTGCAACAAGTAAACAGTTATATCAAAGGTGT
TTACGTCAGGATAAGGTGGGGCTCCTCTTGTCATCAGCTCCCAGAGGAGCACGCCAAAGGACCACACATC
TGACTTGGTGGTAAACTTTTGAGTTTGCAGACTTTCCAAAGCCATCCACTTCACTGGCAGCTTTGCACCT
GTTTTGTTGTGTACACTATAGTATTCTTTATCATACATGTCTCTGGCAAGACCAAAATCAGCAACCTTGA
CTGTGAATTTTTCATCCAGCATACAGTTTCTTGCAGCCAAGTCTCTGTGGACAAACTTTTTGCTTGCAAG
ATATTTCATGCCTTTGGCTACTTGAAGACCAAAGCCAATAAGATCTTTTACAGTTGGATTATGAGTCTCA
TTTCGAATGAAATTTCGAAGATCTCCATGTTTCATGTATGGTAGGACCACCAGCGGAGACCCTTCACTTC
GCAGGCAGATTCCCAGGAGCGAGAGGACATTGGGATGACTAAAATCTTTCATGATGATTCCCTCGGTCAG
AAATTGGGAAACTTCTCC
